Addgene plasmid #174465: pFX-SECFP-Sec61β
Purpose: Express SECFP with endoplasmic reticulum-targeting sequence in mammalian cells
Depositing lab: Yusuke Ohba. Depositing organization: Hokkaido University. Publication: Folding Latency of Fluorescent Proteins Affects the Mitochondrial Localization of Fusion Proteins. Kashiwagi S, Fujioka Y, Satoh AO, Yoshida A, Fujioka M, Nepal P, Tsuzuki A, Aoki O, Paudel S, Sasajima H, Ohba Y. Cell Struct Funct. 2019 Dec 26;44(2):183-194. doi: 10.1247/csf.19028. Epub 2019 Nov 15. PubMed 31735740.
Backbone
  Vector backbone: pFX
  Backbone size w/o insert (bp): 4000
  Total vector size (bp): 5000
  Vector type: Mammalian Expression
  Selectable markers: Neomycin (select with G418)
Growth in bacteria
  Bacterial resistance: Kanamycin, 50 μg/mL
  Growth temperature: 37°C
  Growth strain: DH5alpha
  Copy number: High Copy
Gene/Insert
  Gene/Insert name: SECFP with endoplasmic reticulum-targeting sequence
  Insert size (bp): 1000
  Promoter: CMV
  Tag / fusion protein: Sec61 subunit beta (C terminal on backbone)
  Cloning method: Restriction Enzyme; 5′ cloning site EcoRI (not destroyed); 3′ cloning site NotI (not destroyed)
  Sequencing primers: 5′ none; 3′ none
Terms and licenses: Academic/Nonprofit Terms; Industry Terms: Not Available to Industry
How to cite: pFX-SECFP-Sec61β was a gift from Yusuke Ohba (Addgene plasmid # 174465 ; http://n2t.net/addgene:174465 ; RRID:Addgene_174465)
