[The description below was written by a language model from this plasmid's Addgene catalogue record and pLannotate feature annotations shown in this document.]
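Description:
pFX-SECFP-Sec61β is a mammalian expression plasmid of about 5 kb, built on the pFX backbone, that produces the cyan fluorescent protein SECFP fused to an endoplasmic reticulum-targeting sequence. Transcription is driven by the human cytomegalovirus immediate-early enhancer and promoter and terminated by an SV40 polyadenylation signal. The annotated open reading frame consists of a codon-optimized cyan GFP variant followed, after a short linker region, by the coding sequence for Sec61 subunit beta. The annotation software matches this sequence best to the canine protein, although the catalogue entry does not state a species. Sec61β is a component of the Sec61 translocon complex in the ER membrane, so placing it at the C-terminus of the fluorescent protein anchors the fusion to the ER. The record indicates that the Sec61β portion is part of the backbone, with the fluorescent protein cloned between retained EcoRI and NotI sites, which suggests a modular design in which different fluorescent proteins can be swapped in.

The plasmid is propagated in E. coli through a high-copy ColE1/pUC-type origin. An f1 origin is also present, which can support single-stranded DNA production. A single Tn5 aminoglycoside phosphotransferase gene (NeoR/KanR) provides both selections. A bacterial bla-type promoter expresses it for kanamycin resistance in bacteria, and the SV40 enhancer/early promoter, paired with an HSV TK polyadenylation signal, expresses it for G418 selection of transfected mammalian cells. The short large T antigen, ble and bGH poly(A) fragments in the feature table appear to be incidental partial matches to backbone sequence rather than functional elements. According to the record, the construct serves as an ER-localized cyan marker. It comes from a study of how fluorescent protein folding behaviour affects the organelle localization of fusion proteins.
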