Features (pLannotate 1.2.2; 14 found; start..end, strand, type, name):
     61..364     +  enhancer       CMV enhancer: human cytomegalovirus immediate early enhancer
    365..568     +  promoter       CMV promoter: human cytomegalovirus (CMV) immediate early promoter
    630..1346    +  CDS            CFP: cyan variant of GFP mammalian codon-optimized
   1395..1682    +  CDS            SEC61B (sequence withheld): SC61B_CANLF - Experimental evidence at protein level: Swiss-Prot protein existence level 1. Component of SEC61 channel-forming translocon complex that mediates transport of signal peptide-containing precursor polypeptides across the endoplasmic reticulum (ER) (PubMed:8107851). Component of a ribosome-associated ER translocon complex involved in multi-pass membrane protein transport into the ER membrane and biogenesis (By similarity). The SEC61 channel cooperates with the translocating protein TRAM1 to import nascent proteins into the ER (By similarity). Required for PKD1/Polycystin-1 biogenesi
   1725..1809    +  CDS            large T antigen (fragment): large T antigen from SV40 (simian virus 40)
   1832..1953    +  polyA_signal   SV40 poly(A) signal: SV40 polyadenylation signal
   1987..2415    -  rep_origin     f1 ori (sequence partly withheld): f1 bacteriophage origin of replication; arrow indicates direction of (+) strand synthesis
   2442..2546    +  promoter       AmpR promoter: bla
   2548..2905    +  promoter       SV40 promoter: SV40 enhancer and early promoter
   2940..3734    +  CDS            NeoR/KanR: aminoglycoside phosphotransferase from Tn5; aph(3')-II (or nptII); confers resistance to neomycin, kanamycin, and G418 (Geneticin®)
   3755..3907    +  CDS            ble (fragment): BLE_KLEPN - Experimental evidence at protein level: Swiss-Prot protein existence level 1. Binding protein with a strong affinity to the bleomycin family of antibiotics. Binds to CL990; an antimitotic-antibiotic compound. From Klebsiella pneumoniae.
   3966..4013    +  polyA_signal   HSV TK poly(A) signal: herpes simplex virus thymidine kinase polyadenylation signal (Cole and Stacy, 1985)
   4104..4120    -  polyA_signal   bGH poly(A) signal (fragment): bovine growth hormone polyadenylation signal
   4342..4930    +  rep_origin     ori: high-copy-number ColE1/pMB1/pBR322/pUC origin of replication
>Addgene plasmid #174465 | pFX-SECFP-Sec61β | addgene full sequence | sequence record 354849 | Addgene NGS Result
TAGTTATTAATAGTAATCAATTACGGGGTCATTAGTTCATAGCCCATATATGGAGTTCCGCGTTACATAA
CTTACGGTAAATGGCCCGCCTGGCTGACCGCCCAACGACCCCCGCCCATTGACGTCAATAATGACGTATG
TTCCCATAGTAACGCCAATAGGGACTTTCCATTGACGTCAATGGGTGGAGTATTTACGGTAAACTGCCCA
CTTGGCAGTACATCAAGTGTATCATATGCCAAGTACGCCCCCTATTGACGTCAATGACGGTAAATGGCCC
GCCTGGCATTATGCCCAGTACATGACCTTATGGGACTTTCCTACTTGGCAGTACATCTACGTATTAGTCA
TCGCTATTACCATGGTGATGCGGTTTTGGCAGTACATCAATGGGCGTGGATAGCGGTTTGACTCACGGGG
ATTTCCAAGTCTCCACCCCATTGACGTCAATGGGAGTTTGTTTTGGCACCAAAATCAACGGGACTTTCCA
AAATGTCGTAACAACTCCGCCCCATTGACGCAAATGGGCGGTAGGCGTGTACGGTGGGAGGTCTATATAA
GCAGAGCTGGTTTAGTGAACCGTCAGATCCGCTAGCGCTACCGGTTCTAGAGCCATGGAATTCGGATCCA
TGGTGAGCAAGGGCGAGGAGCTGTTCACCGGGGTGGTGCCCATCCTGGTCGAGCTGGACGGCGACGTAAA
CGGCCACAGGTTCAGCGTGTCCGGCGAGGGCGAGGGCGATGCCACCTACGGCAAGCTGACCCTGAAGTTC
ATCTGCACCACCGGCAAGCTGCCCGTGCCCTGGCCCACCCTCGTGACCACCCTGACCTGGGGCGTGCAGT
GCTTCAGCCGCTACCCCGACCACATGAAGCAGCACGACTTCTTCAAGTCCGCCATGCCCGAAGGCTACGT
CCAGGAGCGTACCATCTTCTTCAAGGACGACGGCAACTACAAGACCCGCGCCGAGGTGAAGTTCGAGGGC
GACACCCTGGTGAACCGCATCGAGCTGAAGGGCATCGGCTTCAAGGAGGACGGCAACATCCTGGGGCACA
AGCTAGAGTACAACTACATCAGCCACAACGTCTATATCACCGCCGACAAGCAGAAGAACGGCATCAAGGC
CCACTTCAAGATCCGCCACAACATCGAGGACGGCGGCGTGCAGCTCGCCGACCACTACCAGCAGAACACC
CCCATCGGCGACGGCCCCGTGCTGCTGCCCGACAACCACTACCTGAGCACCCAGTCCGCCCTGAGCAAAG
ACCCCAACGAGAAGCGCGATCACATGGTCCTGCTGGAGTTCGTGACCGCCGCCGGGATCACTCTCGGCAT
GGACGAGCTGTACAAGGGAGGATCTGGAGGAAGATCTGGAGGATCCGGAGGACTCGAGCCCACC
[288 nt withheld, positions 1395-1682]
GGCGGCCGCTGACTGACTGAAGATCCACCGGATCTAGATAACTGATCATAATCAGCCATACCACATTTGT
AGAGGTTTTACTTGCTTTAAAAAACCTCCCACACCTCCCCCTGAACCTGAAACATAAAATGAATGCAATT
GTTGTTGTTAACTTGTTTATTGCAGCTTATAATGGTTACAAATAAAGCAATAGCATCACAAATTTCACAA
ATAAAGCATTTTTTTCACTGCATTCTAGTTGTGGTTTGTCCAAACTCATCAATGTATCTTAAGGCGTAAA
TTGTAAGCGTTAATATTTTGTTAAAATTCGCGTTAAATTTTTGTTAAATCAGCTCATTTTTTAACCAATA
GGCCGAAATCGGCAAAATCCCTTATAAATCAAAAGAATAGACCGAGATAGGGT
[37 nt withheld, positions 2086-2122]
AAAGAACGTGGACTCCAACGTCAAAGG
[49 nt withheld, positions 2150-2198]
T
[91 nt withheld, positions 2200-2290]
G
[124 nt withheld, positions 2292-2415]
CAGGTGGCACTTTTCGGGGAAATGTGCGCGGAACCCCTATTTGTTTATTTTTCTAAATACATTCAAATAT
GTATCCGCTCATGAGACAATAACCCTGATAAATGCTTCAATAATATTGAAAAAGGAAGAGTCCTGAGGCG
GAAAGAACCAGCTGTGGAATGTGTGTCAGTTAGGGTGTGGAAAGTCCCCAGGCTCCCCAGCAGGCAGAAG
TATGCAAAGCATGCATCTCAATTAGTCAGCAACCAGGTGTGGAAAGTCCCCAGGCTCCCCAGCAGGCAGA
AGTATGCAAAGCATGCATCTCAATTAGTCAGCAACCATAGTCCCGCCCCTAACTCCGCCCATCCCGCCCC
TAACTCCGCCCAGTTCCGCCCATTCTCCGCCCCATGGCTGACTAATTTTTTTTATTTATGCAGAGGCCGA
GGCCGCCTCGGCCTCTGAGCTATTCCAGAAGTAGTGAGGAGGCTTTTTTGGAGGCCTAGGCTTTTGCAAA
GATCGATCAAGAGACAGGATGAGGATCGTTTCGCATGATTGAACAAGATGGATTGCACGCAGGTTCTCCG
GCCGCTTGGGTGGAGAGGCTATTCGGCTATGACTGGGCACAACAGACAATCGGCTGCTCTGATGCCGCCG
TGTTCCGGCTGTCAGCGCAGGGGCGCCCGGTTCTTTTTGTCAAGACCGACCTGTCCGGTGCCCTGAATGA
ACTGCAAGACGAGGCAGCGCGGCTATCGTGGCTGGCCACGACGGGCGTTCCTTGCGCAGCTGTGCTCGAC
GTTGTCACTGAAGCGGGAAGGGACTGGCTGCTATTGGGCGAAGTGCCGGGGCAGGATCTCCTGTCATCTC
ACCTTGCTCCTGCCGAGAAAGTATCCATCATGGCTGATGCAATGCGGCGGCTGCATACGCTTGATCCGGC
TACCTGCCCATTCGACCACCAAGCGAAACATCGCATCGAGCGAGCACGTACTCGGATGGAAGCCGGTCTT
GTCGATCAGGATGATCTGGACGAAGAGCATCAGGGGCTCGCGCCAGCCGAACTGTTCGCCAGGCTCAAGG
CGAGCATGCCCGACGGCGAGGATCTCGTCGTGACCCATGGCGATGCCTGCTTGCCGAATATCATGGTGGA
AAATGGCCGCTTTTCTGGATTCATCGACTGTGGCCGGCTGGGTGTGGCGGACCGCTATCAGGACATAGCG
TTGGCTACCCGTGATATTGCTGAAGAGCTTGGCGGCGAATGGGCTGACCGCTTCCTCGTGCTTTACGGTA
TCGCCGCTCCCGATTCGCAGCGCATCGCCTTCTATCGCCTTCTTGACGAGTTCTTCTGAGCGGGACTCTG
GGGTTCGAAATGACCGACCAAGCGACGCCCAACCTGCCATCACGAGATTTCGATTCCACCGCCGCCTTCT
ATGAAAGGTTGGGCTTCGGAATCGTTTTCCGGGACGCCGGCTGGATGATCCTCCAGCGCGGGGATCTCAT
GCTGGAGTTCTTCGCCCACCCTAGGGGGAGGCTAACTGAAACACGGAAGGAGACAATACCGGAAGGAACC
CGCGCTATGACGGCAATAAAAAGACAGAATAAAACGCACGGTGTTGGGTCGTTTGTTCATAAACGCGGGG
TTCGGTCCCAGGGCTGGCACTCTGTCGATACCCCACCGAGACCCCATTGGGGCCAATACGCCCGCGTTTC
TTCCTTTTCCCCACCCCACCCCCCAAGTTCGGGTGAAGGCCCAGGGCTCGCAGCCAACGTCGGGGCGGCA
GGCCCTGCCATAGCCTCAGGTTACTCATATATACTTTAGATTGATTTAAAACTTCATTTTTAATTTAAAA
GGATCTAGGTGAAGATCCTTTTTGATAATCTCATGACCAAAATCCCTTAACGTGAGTTTTCGTTCCACTG
AGCGTCAGACCCCGTAGAAAAGATCAAAGGATCTTCTTGAGATCCTTTTTTTCTGCGCGTAATCTGCTGC
TTGCAAACAAAAAAACCACCGCTACCAGCGGTGGTTTGTTTGCCGGATCAAGAGCTACCAACTCTTTTTC
CGAAGGTAACTGGCTTCAGCAGAGCGCAGATACCAAATACTGTTCTTCTAGTGTAGCCGTAGTTAGGCCA
CCACTTCAAGAACTCTGTAGCACCGCCTACATACCTCGCTCTGCTAATCCTGTTACCAGTGGCTGCTGCC
AGTGGCGATAAGTCGTGTCTTACCGGGTTGGACTCAAGACGATAGTTACCGGATAAGGCGCAGCGGTCGG
GCTGAACGGGGGGTTCGTGCACACAGCCCAGCTTGGAGCGAACGACCTACACCGAACTGAGATACCTACA
GCGTGAGCTATGAGAAAGCGCCACGCTTCCCGAAGGGAGAAAGGCGGACAGGTATCCGGTAAGCGGCAGG
GTCGGAACAGGAGAGCGCACGAGGGAGCTTCCAGGGGGAAACGCCTGGTATCTTTATAGTCCTGTCGGGT
TTCGCCACCTCTGACTTGAGCGTCGATTTTTGTGATGCTCGTCAGGGGGGCGGAGCCTATGGAAAAACGC
CAGCAACGCGGCCTTTTTACGGTTCCTGGCCTTTTGCTGGCCTTTTGCTCACATGTTCTTTCCTGCGTTA
TCCCCTGATTCTGTGGATAACCGTATTACCGCCATGCAT
